Addgene plasmid #147226: pAc5.1B-EGFP-CeAIN1-22xWmut_P
Purpose: Insect Expression of CeAIN1-22xWmut
Depositing lab: Elisa Izaurralde. Depositing organization: Max Planck Institute for Developmental Biology. Publication: The Caenorhabditis elegans GW182 protein AIN-1 interacts with PAB-1 and subunits of the PAN2-PAN3 and CCR4-NOT deadenylase complexes. Kuzuoglu-Ozturk D, Huntzinger E, Schmidt S, Izaurralde E. Nucleic Acids Res. 2012 Jul;40(12):5651-65. doi: 10.1093/nar/gks218. Epub 2012 Mar 7. PubMed 22402495.
Backbone
  Vector backbone: Unknown
  Vector type: Insect Expression
Growth in bacteria
  Bacterial resistance: Ampicillin, 100 μg/mL
  Growth temperature: 37°C
  Growth strain: DH5alpha
  Copy number: Low Copy
Gene/Insert
  Gene/Insert name: CeAIN1-22xWmut
  Species: C. elegans (nematode)
  Cloning method: Unknown
Terms and licenses: Academic/Nonprofit Terms; Industry Terms: Not Available to Industry
Depositor comments: N-terminus contains a codon optized sequence for E. coli (GeneArt) Plasmids from this collection were made available to the research community and donated after the lab closed. Please note that the sequence provided by the depositing laboratory may be theoretical/predicted or based on Sanger sequencing results. There may be discrepancies between sequencing results obtained by Addgene and the depositor sequence. If an Addgene verified sequence is not available, please contact before placing your order to request that our lab fully sequence the plasmid.
How to cite: pAc5.1B-EGFP-CeAIN1-22xWmut_P was a gift from Elisa Izaurralde (Addgene plasmid # 147226 ; http://n2t.net/addgene:147226 ; RRID:Addgene_147226)
