[The description below was written by a language model from this plasmid's Addgene catalogue record and pLannotate feature annotations shown in this document.]
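Description:
pAc5.1B-EGFP-CeAIN1-22xWmut_P is an insect-cell expression plasmid of about 8 kb. The catalogue lists the backbone as unknown, although the name and annotated parts point to a pAc5.1-type vector. It is propagated in E. coli through a ColE1/pUC-family origin and selected with ampicillin via the β-lactamase gene and its own promoter. The catalogue records it as low copy, whereas the origin is annotated as a high-copy type, and the record does not resolve this discrepancy. Short fragments annotated as a tetracycline-resistance gene and SV40 large T antigen appear to be non-functional backbone remnants. No marker for selection in insect cells is annotated, which suggests transient transfection as the likely mode of use.

Expression is driven by the Drosophila melanogaster actin 5C (Ac5) promoter, a strong constitutive promoter in Drosophila cell lines, and the transcript is terminated by an SV40 polyadenylation signal. An EGFP coding sequence lies immediately downstream of the promoter. It is followed by an unannotated stretch of roughly 2 kb that presumably holds the insert, CeAIN1-22xWmut, placing EGFP at the N-terminus of the fusion. AIN-1 is the Caenorhabditis elegans GW182-family protein. The name implies a variant with 22 tryptophan residues mutated, but the record does not define the substitutions. The depositor notes that the N-terminal portion uses a synthetic sequence codon-optimised for E. coli. A vector-derived V5 epitope lies downstream of the insert, and the record does not show whether it is in frame and translated.

The associated study examined how AIN-1 interacts with PAB-1 and with the PAN2-PAN3 and CCR4-NOT deadenylase complexes. The construct probably served as a GFP-tagged mutant for interaction or localisation assays in insect cells, alongside the wild-type protein.
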