Features (pLannotate 1.2.2; 9 found; start..end, strand, type, name):
     56..2568    +  promoter       Ac5 promoter: Drosophila melanogaster actin 5C promoter
   2588..3304    +  CDS            EGFP: EGFP is a basic (constitutively fluorescent) green fluorescent protein published in 1996, derived from Aequorea victoria. It is reported to be a rapidly-maturing weak dimer with moderate acid sensitivity.
   5274..5315    +  CDS            V5 tag: epitope tag from simian virus 5
   5415..5549    -  polyA_signal   SV40 poly(A) signal: SV40 polyadenylation signal
   5572..5656    -  CDS            large T antigen (fragment): large T antigen from SV40 (simian virus 40)
   5657..6127    +  CDS            TcR (fragment): tetracycline efflux protein; tet; confers resistance to tetracycline
   6171..6759    -  rep_origin     ori: high-copy-number ColE1/pMB1/pBR322/pUC origin of replication
   6930..7790    -  CDS            AmpR: β-lactamase; bla; confers resistance to ampicillin, carbenicillin, and related antibiotics
   7791..7895    -  promoter       AmpR promoter: bla
>Addgene plasmid #147226 | pAc5.1B-EGFP-CeAIN1-22xWmut_P | depositor full sequence | sequence record 289673 | Full Sequence
CTTCAAGGAATTAATTCTATATTCTAAAAACACAAATGATACTTCTAAAAAAAATCATGAATGGCATCAA
CTCTGAATCAAATCTTTGCAGATGCACCTACTTCTCATTTCCACTGTCACATCATTTTTCCAGATCTCGC
TGCCTGTTATGTGGCCCACAAACCAAGACACGTTTTATGGCCATTAAAGCTGGCTGATCGTCGCCAAACA
CCAAATACATATCAATATGTACATTCGAGAAAGAAGCGATCAAAGAAGCGTCTTCGGGCGAGTAGGAGAA
TGCGGAGGAGAAGGAGAACGAGCTGATCTAGTATCTCTCCACAATCCAATGCCAACTGACCAACTGGCCA
TATTCGGAGCAATTTGAAGCCAATTTCCATCGCCTGGCGATCGCTCCATTCTTGGCTATATGTTTTTCAC
CGTTCCCGGGGCCATTTTCAAAGACTCGTCGGTAAGATAAGATTGTGTCACTCGCTGTCTCTCTTCATTT
GTCGAAGAATGCTGAGGAATTTCGCGATGACGTCGGCGAGTATTTTGAAGAATGAGAATAATTTGTATTT
ATACGAAAATCAGTTAGTGGAATTTTCTACAAAAACATGTTATCTATAGATAATTTTGTTGCAAAATATG
TTGACTATGACAAAGATTGTATGTATATACCTTTAATGTATTCTCATTTTCTTATGTATTTATAATGGCA
ATGATGATACTGATGATATTTTAAGATGATGCCAGACCACAGGCTGATTTCTGCGTCTTTTGCCGAACGC
AGTGCATGTGCGGTTGTTGTTTTTTGGAATAGTTTCAATTTTCGGACTGTCCGCTTTGATTTCAGTTTCT
TGGCTTATTCAAAAAGCAAAGTAAAGCCAAAAAAGCGAGATGGCAATACCAAATGCGGCAAAACGGTAGT
GGAAGGAAAGGGGTGCGGGGCAGCGGAAGGAAGGGTGGGGCGGGGCGTGGCGGGGTCTGTGGCTGGGCGC
GACGTCACCGACGTTGGAGCCACTCCTTTGACCATGTGTGCGTGTGTGTATTATTCGTGTCTCGCCACTC
GCCGGTTGTTTTTTTCTTTTTATCTCGCTCTCTCTAGCGCCATCTCGTACGCATGCTCAACGCACCGCAT
GTTGCCGTGTCCTTTATGCGTCATTTTGGCTCGAAATAGGCAATTATTTAAACAAAGATTAGTCAACGAA
AACGCTAAAATAAATAAGTCTACAATATGGTTACTTATTGCCATGTGTGTGCAGCCAACGATAGCAACAA
AAGCAACAACACAGTGGCTTTCCCTCTTTCACTTTTTGTTTGCAAGCGCGTGCGAGCAAGACGGCACGAC
CGGCAAACGCAATTACGCTGACAAAGAGCAGACGAAGTTTTGGCCGAAAAACATCAAGGCGCCTGATACG
AATGCATTTGCAATAACAATTGCGATATTTAATATTGTTTATGAAGCTGTTTGACTTCAAAACACACAAA
AAAAAAAATAAAACAAATTATTTGAAAGAGAATTAGGAATCGGACAGCTTATCGTTACGGGCTAACAGCA
CACCGAGACGAAATAGCTTACCTGACGTCACAGCCTCTGGAAGAACTGCCGCCAAGCAGAGAGAGAGAGA
AAAAGAGGGAGAGCAGCTTAGACCGCATGTGCTTGTGTGTGAGGCGTCTCTCTCTTCGTCTCCTGTTTGC
GCAAACGCATAGACTGCACTGAGAAAATCGATTACCTATTTTTTATGAATGAATATTTGCACTATTACTA
TTCAAAACTATTAAGATAGCAATCACATTCAATAGCCAAATACTATACCACCTGAGCGATGCAACGAAAT
GATCAATTTGAGCAAAAATGCTGCATATTTAGGACGGCATCATTATAGAAATGCTTCTTGCTGTGTACTT
TTCTCTCGTCTGGCAGCTGTTTCGCCGTTATTGTTAAAACCGGCTTAAGTTAGGTGTGTTTTCTACGACT
AGTGATGCCCCTACTAGAAGATGTGTGTTGCACAAATGTCCCTGAATAACCAATTTGAAGTGCAGATAGC
AGTAAACGTAAGCTAATATGAATATTATTTAACTGTAATGTTTTAATATCGCTGGACATTACTAATAAAC
CCACTATAAACACATGTACATATGTATGTTTTGGCATACAATGAGTAGTTGGGGAAAAAATGTGTAAAAG
CACCGTGACCATCACAGCATAAAGATAACCAGCTGAAGTATCGAATATGAGTAACCCCCAAATTGAATCA
CATGCCGCAACTGATAGGACCCATGGAAGTACACTCTTCATGGCGATATACAAGACACACACAAGCACGA
ACACCCAGTTGCGGAGGAAATTCTCCGTAAATGAAAACCCAATCGGCGAACAATTCATACCCATATATGG
TAAAAGTTTTGAACGCGACTTGAGAGCGGAGAGCATTGCGGCTGATAAGGTTTTAGCGCTAAGCGGGCTT
TATAAAACGGGCTGCGGGACCAGTTTTCATATCACTACCGTTTGAGTTCTTGTGCTGTGTGGATACTCCT
CCCGACACAAAGCCGCTCCATCAGCCAGCAGTCGTCTAATCCAGAGACCCCGGATCGGGGTACCAACATG
GTGAGCAAGGGCGAGGAGCTGTTCACCGGGGTGGTGCCCATCCTGGTCGAGCTGGACGGCGACGTAAACG
GCCACAAGTTCAGCGTGTCCGGCGAGGGCGAGGGCGATGCCACCTACGGCAAGCTGACCCTGAAGTTCAT
CTGCACCACCGGCAAGCTGCCCGTGCCCTGGCCCACCCTCGTGACCACCCTGACCTACGGCGTGCAGTGC
TTCAGCCGCTACCCCGACCACATGAAGCAGCACGACTTCTTCAAGTCCGCCATGCCCGAAGGCTACGTCC
AGGAGCGCACCATCTTCTTCAAGGACGACGGCAACTACAAGACCCGCGCCGAGGTGAAGTTCGAGGGCGA
CACCCTGGTGAACCGCATCGAGCTGAAGGGCATCGACTTCAAGGAGGACGGCAACATCCTGGGGCACAAG
CTGGAGTACAACTACAACAGCCACAACGTCTATATCATGGCCGACAAGCAGAAGAACGGCATCAAGGTGA
ACTTCAAGATCCGCCACAACATCGAGGACGGCAGCGTGCAGCTCGCCGACCACTACCAGCAGAACACCCC
CATCGGCGACGGCCCCGTGCTGCTGCCCGACAACCACTACCTGAGCACCCAGTCCGCCCTGAGCAAAGAC
CCCAACGAGAAGCGCGATCACATGGTCCTGCTGGAGTTCGTGACCGCCGCCGGGATCACTCTCGGCATGG
ACGAGCTGTACAAGCCAAGCTTGAATTCAATGGAGAGCCTGGCCAAGAACTTCAACAACATCAGCATCGA
TGATGCCGCCGCCCACCCCAACGATCAGCAGCCAGTGGCCGGCAACAATGGCCTGCAGCAGCAGCGCGTG
GCCGCCCCACCAGTGCCACAGCCACAGTTTCCAAATCGCAGCCCAGCCCAGCAGGAGAGCAACGATATCG
AGCCCAACGTGAACGAGGCCCTCGTGGGACTGAGTGGCACCGGAAGTAGTAGCCAGAGCCAGGCCGGAGG
CATCCAGAACACCGATTACGAGAAGCAGATTGCCGGCGATCCCCCCCTGTCCGATGTGCAGTATCCACTG
CAGCCCCACGCCAGCTTCGGCGAGCTGAATAGTCTGGGAGGACAGAGCGCCCCAGCCTCCATTGGAAGCC
AGCCAGCCCATCCCGTGGCCAGCAATGGCGGAATGGGAAAGGAGTCCGACGATTTCGCCAAGCAGCAGCA
GCCCCAGCAGCACCAGCAGTACCCAATGCCACTGCTGCAGGGAGCCGCCAATACCGGAATGCGCCATGGA
CCACCAGGACAGGGACAGCGCAGCGGCCCAATGATGCAACAGCAGCAGGATTACCAGGGCGGAGCCGGCG
GACCCAACAATATGGGCGGCAACAAGCAGATGAACCGCCCAGCCGGCCAGGATAGCAATCGCGGCATGAG
CGGAATGCCCCCACGCAATGGACGCCCCAACCACAATCAGGGCCGCTACAGCGGCAACATGGGAGGCGGA
GTGGATGTGTCCGTGCCCCCACCCATGGATATGCACATGGGCGGAGGCATGGGAGGAATGCGCAATATGG
GAGTGGCCCCCAATAGCGGCCACGGCAGCGCCAAGAACAACAATGCCGGCGGAGGACAGGGCGGCCATGG
CGGCCAGCGCAATTACAACAACCGCGGAGGAATGGGCCACAGCGGCAGTCAGAGTGGCGGCGGAAGCAAC
ATGGCCAACAGCACGGGCAACAACGGCAGCGGAGGATCCATGCAGCAGTTCATGGGCGGCGATCAGCAGT
ACAACAACCCCTTCCCAATTGGCGGCGCCGCCGATGATCTGACCCTGACCGTGGCCCACGATCCCAATGG
CGAGCTGAAGAAGGCCCAGCGCGATACCGGCGTGTCGTATGCCGGCGACCCAGAGAAGCAGACCGATCGC
ACCATCAGCCTGGCCATTGTGGGAGAGGGCGCCGATGAGGATCTGGAGACCGCCCTGAATCGCTGCCCCG
TGCCACAGAAGAAGGGCGAGGATAACCAGCGCTTCCCCTTCCCGGTGCCCGCCAAGCGCCCAATTGTCGT
GACGGGAGCCGGCGAGCTGCCCGAGAACGATCCCAACAATCCCAGCAAGAGCGAGAGCACCATCTTCGAT
GAGAACAATCGCGCCAACGATCTGACCACCGAGCAGAACCCAGCCTACCTGCCCAACCAGCACACCTCCA
CCTTCAGCAGCGATAACACCACCGGCAGTGCCGTGCAGGGCGGCACCATTCCACTGAATGAGCCCGGCAC
CAATCAACACGTGGCTGTGGCGGAGATGCTGAAGAACGCTGTCGACAAGGGATACCTGGACCAGAGCGTG
ACGATGATGGCCAACTTACCGCCAATGGTGCTGCAGTATGTCAATATGCTGCTCGTCAAAATTCCAGCGT
TGGATAGTGTGGAGAATGAGCTGAAGCAGATAATTGAGAGTTCTCTGCCAGAAGATGTGAAAGAGGTTGA
TCCACAGAATCAACAAAAGTACATGAATGATAGTCAAAAGCTTGAACACAATCGTCTCATCATCGAAGTG
ACGACAGCAAAGATTGAAGTTCAAGAATACTCGAAAAAAGTGAACCGTGCGCTGATGGACGCTGGAATTG
TGCAACCGCAGGAGCAACGTGCGCCAGCCTCAACGGAGGACTATCACTACTCGTTCTTAGAATAGCTCGA
GTCTAGAGGGCCCGCGGTTCGAAGGTAAGCCTATCCCTAACCCTCTCCTCGGTCTCGATTCTACGCGTAC
CGGTCATCATCACCATCACCATTGAGTTTAAACCCGCTGATCAGCCTCGACTGTGCCTTCTAAGGCCTGA
GCTCGCTGATCAGCCTCGATCGAGGATCCAGACATGATAAGATACATTGATGAGTTTGGACAAACCACAA
CTAGAATGCAGTGAAAAAAATGCTTTATTTGTGAAATTTGTGATGCTATTGCTTTATTTGTAACCATTAT
AAGCTGCAATAAACAAGTTAACAACAACAATTGCATTCATTTTATGTTTCAGGTTCAGGGGGAGGTGTGG
GAGGTTTTTTAAAGCAAGTAAAACCTCTACAAATGTGGTATGGCTGATTATGATCAGTCGACCGATGCCC
TTGAGAGCCTTCAACCCAGTCAGCTCCTTCCGGTGGGCGCGGGGCATGACTATCGTCGCCGCACTTATGA
CTGTCTTCTTTATCATGCAACTCGTAGGACAGGTGCCGGCAGCGCTCTGGGTCATTTTCGGCGAGGACCG
CTTTCGCTGGAGCGCGACGATGATCGGCCTGTCGCTTGCGGTATTCGGAATCTTGCACGCCCTCGCTCAA
GCCTTCGTCACTGGTCCCGCCACCAAACGTTTCGGCGAGAAGCAGGCCATTATCGCCGGCATGGCGGCCG
ACGCGCTGGGCTACGTCTTGCTGGCGTTCGCGACGCGAGGCTGGATGGCCTTCCCCATTATGATTCTTCT
CGCTTCCGGCGGCATCGGGATGCCCGCGTTGCAGGCCATGCTGTCCAGGCAGGTAGATGACGACCATCAG
GGACAGCTTCAAGGATCGCTCGCGGCTCTTACCAGCCAGCAAAAGGCCAGGAACCGTAAAAAGGCCGCGT
TGCTGGCGTTTTTCCATAGGCTCCGCCCCCCTGACGAGCATCACAAAAATCGACGCTCAAGTCAGAGGTG
GCGAAACCCGACAGGACTATAAAGATACCAGGCGTTTCCCCCTGGAAGCTCCCTCGTGCGCTCTCCTGTT
CCGACCCTGCCGCTTACCGGATACCTGTCCGCCTTTCTCCCTTCGGGAAGCGTGGCGCTTTCTCAATGCT
CACGCTGTAGGTATCTCAGTTCGGTGTAGGTCGTTCGCTCCAAGCTGGGCTGTGTGCACGAACCCCCCGT
TCAGCCCGACCGCTGCGCCTTATCCGGTAACTATCGTCTTGAGTCCAACCCGGTAAGACACGACTTATCG
CCACTGGCAGCAGCCACTGGTAACAGGATTAGCAGAGCGAGGTATGTAGGCGGTGCTACAGAGTTCTTGA
AGTGGTGGCCTAACTACGGCTACACTAGAAGGACAGTATTTGGTATCTGCGCTCTGCTGAAGCCAGTTAC
CTTCGGAAAAAGAGTTGGTAGCTCTTGATCCGGCAAACAAACCACCGCTGGTAGCGGTGGTTTTTTTGTT
TGCAAGCAGCAGATTACGCGCAGAAAAAAAGGATCTCAAGAAGATCCTTTGATCTTTTCTACGGGGTCTG
ACGCTCAGTGGAACGAAAACTCACGTTAAGGGATTTTGGTCATGAGATTATCAAAAAGGATCTTCACCTA
GATCCTTTTAAATTAAAAATGAAGTTTTAAATCAATCTAAAGTATATATGAGTAAACTTGGTCTGACAGT
TACCAATGCTTAATCAGTGAGGCACCTATCTCAGCGATCTGTCTATTTCGTTCATCCATAGTTGCCTGAC
TCCCCGTCGTGTAGATAACTACGATACGGGAGGGCTTACCATCTGGCCCCAGTGCTGCAATGATACCGCG
AGACCCACGCTCACCGGCTCCAGATTTATCAGCAATAAACCAGCCAGCCGGAAGGGCCGAGCGCAGAAGT
GGTCCTGCAACTTTATCCGCCTCCATCCAGTCTATTAATTGTTGCCGGGAAGCTAGAGTAAGTAGTTCGC
CAGTTAATAGTTTGCGCAACGTTGTTGCCATTGCTGCAGGCATCGTGGTGTCACGCTCGTCGTTTGGTAT
GGCTTCATTCAGCTCCGGTTCCCAACGATCAAGGCGAGTTACATGATCCCCCATGTTGTGCAAAAAAGCG
GTTAGCTCCTTCGGTCCTCCGATCGTTGTCAGAAGTAAGTTGGCCGCAGTGTTATCACTCATGGTTATGG
CAGCACTGCATAATTCTCTTACTGTCATGCCATCCGTAAGATGCTTTTCTGTGACTGGTGAGTACTCAAC
CAAGTCATTCTGAGAATAGTGTATGCGGCGACCGAGTTGCTCTTGCCCGGCGTCAACACGGGATAATACC
GCGCCACATAGCAGAACTTTAAAAGTGCTCATCATTGGAAAACGTTCTTCGGGGCGAAAACTCTCAAGGA
TCTTACCGCTGTTGAGATCCAGTTCGATGTAACCCACTCGTGCACCCAACTGATCTTCAGCATCTTTTAC
TTTCACCAGCGTTTCTGGGTGAGCAAAAACAGGAAGGCAAAATGCCGCAAAAAAGGGAATAAGGGCGACA
CGGAAATGTTGAATACTCATACTCTTCCTTTTTCAATATTATTGAAGCATTTATCAGGGTTATTGTCTCA
TGAGCGGATACATATTTGAATGTATTTAGAAAAATAAACAAATAGGGGTTCCGCGCACATTTCCCCGAAA
AGTGCCACCTGACGTCTAAGAAACCATTATTATCATGACATTAACCTATAAAAATAGGCGTATCACGAGG
CCCTTTCGT
